>Addgene plasmid #158418 | pEMS2271 | addgene full sequence | sequence record 309109 | Addgene NGS Result
CTGCGCGCTCGCTCGCTCACTGAGGCCGCCCGGGCAAAGCCCGGGCGTCGGGCGACCTTTGGTCGCCCGG
CCTCAGTGAGCGAGCGAGCGCGCAGAGAGGGAGTGGCCAACTCCATCACTAGGGGTTCCTTGTAGTTAAT
GATTAACCCGCCATGCTACTTATCTACGTAGCCATGCTCTAGGAAGATCGGAATTCCCTAGGCCGGCCAG
ATGAAACTTCCACTGGTTTCCGTAAAGGCGTCTTGGGGAGGGAAGGGAAGGGGATGGGGACCTCCCAGTG
GTATCCCCTGCTTGGGCACTGAGGGAAAGCCACAGTGGCTCGGGGGAAAAGGCAGGGACGTCCTCTCCCC
GCCTGCCTCTGTCCCCAGGGAGTCTCGCCTCCTGTTCCCACCTGGGGCTAGGGTGATAGAGGAGAGGAGA
TAGCTCAACCTGGCATTTAGGTGGTGTGGGAACAGGAGACCCCAGAGCTGGAGCTAGGGTGGCCGGTGGT
GTCTGAGGCAGGTGCAGAGAGGGAGGGAGGGAAGGGGCCTTTGACTCCAACCTCCTTTTTCTGTACCGAC
TGCAGGTGGCAGCTGCCCTTTCAGGAGCCAGTGGGGGAACCTGGGTGGCTGGGTGGGGACACCTGCAAGT
CCTCCCTAAGCCAGCTACCACCCTACACTGTTGGCCTCCCTTCTCCAACTGTGGGGATGCTGCTCAGGCC
TTTTGTGACATCACACCTGAGAGTCCCTGGGGTCCAGTCATTGCTGCTGGGCACAGCGAGGTCCAAGCTC
AGGTCGCCCTGCCCCCTACCCACCATGCCAGATCCAGCATCGTTGTGGGCAAACAATTATCTGGATGATC
TTTATGGGGCTTAAGCTTGGGTGGGAGCAGATGGGGCATGAGCTGGGGATTTGGGGATGGGGGGAATCCA
CACCCCCACGTCCTGGACGTTTAAAAGGCCCTCTCTGGCACTGGGCCGGGGCAGAGGCCAGCAGAAAAGT
GACTGGAGTCCAGGCGCGCCGAAGTTGGTCGTGAGGCACTGGGCAGGTAAGTATCAAGGTTACAAGACAG
GTTTAAGGAGACCAATAGAAACTGGGCTTGTCGAGACAGAGAAGACTCTTGCGTTTCTGATAGGCACCTA
TTGGTCTTACTGACATCCACTTTGCCTTTCTCTCCACAGGTGTCCACTCCCAGGCGGCCGCCACCATGGT
GAGCAAGGGCGAGGAGCTGTTCACCGGGGTGGTGCCCATCCTGGTCGAGCTGGACGGCGACGTAAACGGC
CACAAGTTCAGCGTGTCCGGCGAGGGCGAGGGCGATGCCACCTACGGCAAGCTGACCCTGAAGTTCATCT
GCACCACCGGCAAGCTGCCCGTGCCCTGGCCCACCCTCGTGACCACCTTCACCTACGGCGTGCAGTGCTT
CGCCCGCTACCCCGACCACATGAAGCAGCACGACTTCTTCAAGTCCGCCATGCCCGAAGGCTACGTCCAG
GAGCGCACCATCTTCTTCAAGGACGACGGCAACTACAAGACCCGCGCCGAGGTGAAGTTCGAGGGCGACA
CCCTGGTGAACCGCATCGAGCTGAAGGGCATCGACTTCAAGGAGGACGGCAACATCCTGGGGCACAAGCT
GGAGTACAACTACAACAGCCACAAGGTCTATATCACCGCCGACAAGCAGAAGAACGGCATCAAGGTGAAC
TTCAAGACCCGCCACAACATCGAGGACGGCAGCGTGCAGCTCGCCGACCACTACCAGCAGAACACCCCCA
TCGGCGACGGCCCCGTGCTGCTGCCCGACAACCACTACCTGAGCACCCAGTCCGCCCTGAGCAAAGACCC
CAACGAGAAGCGCGATCACATGGTCCTGCTGGAGTTCGTGACCGCCGCCGGGATCACTCTCGGCATGGAC
GAGCTGTACAAGTAAGCGGCCGCGATCGCTCAACCTCTGGATTACAAAATTTGTGAAAGATTGACTGGTA
TTCTTAACTATGTTGCTCCTTTTACGCTATGTGGATACGCTGCTTTAATGCCTTTGTATCATGCTATTGC
TTCCCGTATGGCTTTCATTTTCTCCTCCTTGTATAAATCCTGGTTGCTGTCTCTTTATGAGGAGTTGTGG
CCCGTTGTCAGGCAACGTGGCGTGGTGTGCACTGTGTTTGCTGACGCAACCCCCACTGGTTGGGGCATTG
CCACCACCTGTCAGCTCCTTTCCGGGACTTTCGCTTTCCCCCTCCCTATTGCCACGGCGGAACTCATCGC
CGCCTGCCTTGCCCGCTGCTGGACAGGGGCTCGGCTGTTGGGCACTGACAATTCCGTGGTGTTGTCGGGG
AAATCATCGTCCTTTCCTTGGCTGCTCGCCTGTGTTGCCACCTGGATTCTGCGCGGGACGTCCTTCTGCT
ACGTCCCTTCGGCCCTCAATCCAGCGGACCTTCCTTCCCGCGGCCTGCTGCCGGCTCTGCGGCCTCTTCC
GCGTCTTCGCCTTCGCCCTCAGACGAGTCGGATCTCCCTTTGGGCCGCCTCCCCGCGATCGCAGACATGA
TAAGATACATTGATGAGTTTGGACAAACCACAACTAGAATGCAGTGAAAAAAATGCTTTATTTGTGAAAT
TTGTGATGCTATTGCTTTATTTGTAACCATTATAAGCTGCAATAAACAAGTTAACAACAACAATTGCATT
CATTTTATGTTTCAGGTTCAGGGGGAGATGTGGGAGGTTTTTTAAAGCAAGTAAAACCTCTACAAATGTG
GTAGTCGAAATTCCCGATAAGGATCTTCGTCGACGAATTCCCGATAAGGATCTTCCTAGAGCATGGCTAC
GTAGATAAGTAGCATGGCGGGTTAATCATTAACTACAAGGAACCCCTAGTGATGGAGTTGGCCACTCCCT
CTCTGCGCGCTCGCTCGCTCACTGAGGCCGGGCGACCAAAGGTCGCCCGACGCCCGGGCTTTGCCCGGGC
GGCCTCAGTGAGCGAGCGAGCGCGCAGCCTTAATTAACCTAATTCACTGGCCGTCGTTTTACAACGTCGT
GACTGGGAAAACCCTGGCGTTACCCAACTTAATCGCCTTGCAGCACATCCCCCTTTCGCCAGCTGGCGTA
ATAGCGAAGAGGCCCGCACCGATCGCCCTTCCCAACAGTTGCGCAGCCTGAATGGCGAATGGG
[124 nt withheld, positions 3144-3267]
C
[91 nt withheld, positions 3269-3359]
A
[49 nt withheld, positions 3361-3409]
CCTTTGACGTTGGAGTCCACGTTCTTT
[37 nt withheld, positions 3437-3473]
ACCCTATCTCGGTCTATTCTTTTGATTTATAAGGGATTTTGCCGATTTCGGCCTATTGGTTAAAAAATGA
GCTGATTTAACAAAAATTTAACGCGAATTTTAACAAAATATTAACGCTTACAATTTAGGTGGCACTTTTC
GGGGAAATGTGCGCGGAACCCCTATTTGTTTATTTTTCTAAATACATTCAAATATGTATCCGCTCATGAG
ACAATAACCCTGATAAATGCTTCAATAATATTGAAAAAGGAAGAGTATGAGTATTCAACATTTCCGTGTC
GCCCTTATTCCCTTTTTTGCGGCATTTTGCCTTCCTGTTTTTGCTCACCCAGAAACGCTGGTGAAAGTAA
AAGATGCTGAAGATCAGTTGGGTGCACGAGTGGGTTACATCGAACTGGATCTCAACAGCGGTAAGATCCT
TGAGAGTTTTCGCCCCGAAGAACGTTTTCCAATGATGAGCACTTTTAAAGTTCTGCTATGTGGCGCGGTA
TTATCCCGTATTGACGCCGGGCAAGAGCAACTCGGTCGCCGCATACACTATTCTCAGAATGACTTGGTTG
AGTACTCACCAGTCACAGAAAAGCATCTTACGGATGGCATGACAGTAAGAGAATTATGCAGTGCTGCCAT
AACCATGAGTGATAACACTGCGGCCAACTTACTTCTGACAACGATCGGAGGACCGAAGGAGCTAACCGCT
TTTTTGCACAACATGGGGGATCATGTAACTCGCCTTGATCGTTGGGAACCGGAGCTGAATGAAGCCATAC
CAAACGACGAGCGTGACACCACGATGCCTGTAGCAATGGCAACAACGTTGCGCAAACTATTAACTGGCGA
ACTACTTACTCTAGCTTCCCGGCAACAATTAATAGACTGGATGGAGGCGGATAAAGTTGCAGGACCACTT
CTGCGCTCGGCCCTTCCGGCTGGCTGGTTTATTGCTGATAAATCTGGAGCCGGTGAGCGTGGGTCTCGCG
GTATCATTGCAGCACTGGGGCCAGATGGTAAGCCCTCCCGTATCGTAGTTATCTACACGACGGGGAGTCA
GGCAACTATGGATGAACGAAATAGACAGATCGCTGAGATAGGTGCCTCACTGATTAAGCATTGGTAACTG
TCAGACCAAGTTTACTCATATATACTTTAGATTGATTTAAAACTTCATTTTTAATTTAAAAGGATCTAGG
TGAAGATCCTTTTTGATAATCTCATGACCAAAATCCCTTAACGTGAGTTTTCGTTCCACTGAGCGTCAGA
CCCCGTAGAAAAGATCAAAGGATCTTCTTGAGATCCTTTTTTTCTGCGCGTAATCTGCTGCTTGCAAACA
AAAAAACCACCGCTACCAGCGGTGGTTTGTTTGCCGGATCAAGAGCTACCAACTCTTTTTCCGAAGGTAA
CTGGCTTCAGCAGAGCGCAGATACCAAATACTGTTCTTCTAGTGTAGCCGTAGTTAGGCCACCACTTCAA
GAACTCTGTAGCACCGCCTACATACCTCGCTCTGCTAATCCTGTTACCAGTGGCTGCTGCCAGTGGCGAT
AAGTCGTGTCTTACCGGGTTGGACTCAAGACGATAGTTACCGGATAAGGCGCAGCGGTCGGGCTGAACGG
GGGGTTCGTGCACACAGCCCAGCTTGGAGCGAACGACCTACACCGAACTGAGATACCTACAGCGTGAGCT
ATGAGAAAGCGCCACGCTTCCCGAAGGGAGAAAGGCGGACAGGTATCCGGTAAGCGGCAGGGTCGGAACA
GGAGAGCGCACGAGGGAGCTTCCAGGGGGAAACGCCTGGTATCTTTATAGTCCTGTCGGGTTTCGCCACC
TCTGACTTGAGCGTCGATTTTTGTGATGCTCGTCAGGGGGGCGGAGCCTATGGAAAAACGCCAGCAACGC
GGCCTTTTTACGGTTCCTGGCCTTTTGCTGGCCTTTTGCTCACATGTTCTTTCCTGCGTTATCCCCTGAT
TCTGTGGATAACCGTATTACCGCCTTTGAGTGAGCTGATACCGCTCGCCGCAGCCGAACGACCGAGCGCA
GCGAGTCAGTGAGCGAGGAAGCGGAAGAGCGCCCAATACGCAAACCGCCTCTCCCCGCGCGTTGGCCGAT
TCATTAATGCAGCTGGCACGACAGGTTTCCCGACTGGAAAGCGGGCAGTGAGCGCAACGCAATTAATGTG
AGTTAGCTCACTCATTAGGCACCCCAGGCTTTACACTTTATGCTTCCGGCTCGTATGTTGTGTGGAATTG
TGAGCGGATAACAATTTCACACAGGAAACAGCTATGACCATGATTACGCCAGATTTAATTAAGGCCTTAA
TTAGG
Features (pLannotate 1.2.2; 16 found; start..end, strand, type, name):
   1027..1159    +  intron         chimeric intron: chimera between introns from human β-globin and immunoglobulin heavy chain genes
   1186..1905    +  CDS            EmGFP: Emerald GFP mammalian codon-optimized
   1920..2506    +  misc_feature   WPRE: woodchuck hepatitis virus posttranscriptional regulatory element
   2521..2642    -  polyA_signal   SV40 poly(A) signal: SV40 polyadenylation signal
   2665..2733    -  CDS            large T antigen (fragment): large T antigen from SV40 (simian virus 40)
   2838..2968    +  repeat_region  AAV2 ITR (fragment): inverted terminal repeat of adeno-associated virus serotype 2 inverted
   2982..3139    +  CDS            lacZα (fragment): LacZα fragment of β-galactosidase; lacZ fragment
   3144..3572    +  rep_origin     f1 ori (sequence partly withheld): f1 bacteriophage origin of replication; arrow indicates direction of (+) strand synthesis
   3625..3729    +  promoter       AmpR promoter: bla
   3730..4590    +  CDS            AmpR: β-lactamase; bla; confers resistance to ampicillin, carbenicillin, and related antibiotics
   4761..5349    +  rep_origin     ori: high-copy-number ColE1/pMB1/pBR322/pUC origin of replication
   5532..5624    +  CDS            lacI (fragment): lac repressor; lacI; The lac repressor binds to the lac operator to inhibit transcription in E. coli. This inhibition can be relieved by adding lactose or isopropyl-β-D-thiogalactopyranoside (IPTG).
   5637..5658    +  protein_bind   CAP binding site: CAP binding activates transcription in the presence of cAMP. E. coli catabolite activator protein
   5673..5703    +  promoter       lac promoter: promoter for the E. coli lac operon
   5711..5727    +  protein_bind   lac operator: The lac repressor binds to the lac operator to inhibit transcription in E. coli. This inhibition can be relieved by adding lactose or isopropyl-β-D-thiogalactopyranoside (IPTG). lac repressor encoded by lacI
   5788..130     -  repeat_region  AAV2 ITR (fragment) (across the origin): inverted terminal repeat of adeno-associated virus serotype 2 inverted
