[The description below was written by a language model from this plasmid's Addgene catalogue record and pLannotate feature annotations shown in this document.]
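Description:
pEMS2271 is an AAV transfer plasmid built on the pEMS2131 backbone, in which a human MiniPromoter, Ple341, drives expression of the green fluorescent reporter EmGFP. Ple341 is a 784 bp synthetic regulatory element derived from the human PCP2 gene, inserted between FseI and AscI sites that remain intact, so the promoter can be swapped. The automated feature table does not annotate the MiniPromoter itself, but the unannotated stretch between the upstream ITR and the chimeric intron is where it would be expected to lie.

The expression cassette sits between two AAV2 inverted terminal repeats, which are the cis elements needed for replication and packaging of the intervening DNA into recombinant AAV particles. Downstream of the promoter, a chimeric β-globin/immunoglobulin intron promotes splicing and efficient mRNA export. It is followed by the mammalian codon-optimized EmGFP coding sequence, a WPRE to raise transcript stability and expression, and an SV40 polyadenylation signal, next to which a small SV40 large T antigen remnant is annotated. Outside the ITRs, the plasmid carries a ColE1/pUC-type origin, an f1 origin, an ampicillin resistance gene with its bla promoter, and leftover lac elements (lacZα and lacI fragments, lac promoter and operator, CAP site) from the parental cloning vector. The catalogue lists the plasmid as low copy even though the annotated origin is a high-copy type, and it names a recombination-deficient strain for propagation, consistent with the instability of ITRs in bacteria.

The associated publication concerns human MiniPromoters for ocular rAAV expression in cell types that include ON bipolar cells. This suggests the construct serves as a reporter to assess the cell-type specificity of Ple341 after viral delivery to the eye.
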