Addgene plasmid #158418: pEMS2271
Purpose: AAV plasmid with Ple341 (PCP2 MiniPromoter) driving expression of EmGFP. Contains WPRE.
Depositing lab: Elizabeth Simpson. Depositing organization: University of British Columbia. Publication: Human MiniPromoters for ocular-rAAV expression in ON bipolar, cone, corneal, endothelial, Muller glial, and PAX6 cells. Korecki AJ, Cueva-Vargas JL, Fornes O, Agostinone J, Farkas RA, Hickmott JW, Lam SL, Mathelier A, Zhou M, Wasserman WW, Di Polo A, Simpson EM. Gene Ther. 2021 Feb 2. pii: 10.1038/s41434-021-00227-z. doi: 10.1038/s41434-021-00227-z. PubMed 33531684.
Backbone
  Vector backbone: pEMS2131
  Backbone manufacturer: Elizabeth Simpson (Addgene plasmid # 111895)
  Backbone size w/o insert (bp): 4999
  Vector type: AAV
Growth in bacteria
  Bacterial resistance: Ampicillin, 100 μg/mL
  Growth temperature: 37°C
  Growth strain: SURE cells
  Growth instructions: “SURE” cells from Agilent, that the colonies are freshly picked, and the you limit the time to grow the culture. We typically transform the plasmid in the afternoon and take out the plate from the 37 degree incubator in the morning, we then pick the colonies and grow in LB for ~ 20 hrs
  Copy number: Low Copy
Gene/Insert
  Gene/Insert name: Ple341 (alt name: PCP2 MiniPromoter)
  Species: H. sapiens (human)
  Insert size (bp): 784
  Entrez Gene: PCP2 (a.k.a. GPSM4, PCD5)
  Promoter: Ple341
  Cloning method: Restriction Enzyme; 5′ cloning site FseI (not destroyed); 3′ cloning site AscI (not destroyed)
  Sequencing primers: 5′ oEMS6098 (GCCATGCTCTAGGAAGATCG); 3′ oEMS6152 (CTGGCTTAGGGAGGACTTGC)
Resource information
  A portion of this plasmid was derived from a plasmid made by: DNA synthesized at GenScript
Terms and licenses: Academic/Nonprofit Terms; Industry Terms: Not Available to Industry
Depositor comments: Please see the annotated GenBank file and the additional image file for the specific location of features in this plasmid.
How to cite: pEMS2271 was a gift from Elizabeth Simpson (Addgene plasmid # 158418 ; http://n2t.net/addgene:158418 ; RRID:Addgene_158418)
